>Addgene plasmid #69275 | pYPQ133A | depositor full sequence | sequence record 122113 | Full Sequence
CTGCATTAATGAATCGGCCAACGCGCGGGGAGAGGCGGTTTGCGTATTGGGCGCTCTTCCGCTTCCTCGC
TCACTGACTCGCTGCGCTCGGTCGTTCGGCTGCGGCGAGCGGTATCAGCTCACTCAAAGGCGGTAATACG
GTTATCCACAGAATCAGGGGATAACGCAGGAAAGAACATGAATTAATTCTCATGTTTGACAGCTTATCAT
CGATTAGCTTTAATGCGGTAGTTTATCACAGTTAAATTGCTAACGCAGTCAGGCACCGTGTATGAAATCT
AACAATGCGCTCATCGTCATCCTCGGCACCGTCACCCTGGATGCTGTAGGCATAGGCTTGGTTATGCCGG
TACTGCCGGGCCTCTTGCGGGATATCGTCCATTCCGACAGCATCGCCAGTCACTATGGCGTGCTGCTAGC
GCTATATGCGTTGATGCAATTTCTATGCGCACCCGTTCTCGGAGCACTGTCCGACCGCTTTGGCCGCCGC
CCAGTCCTGCTCGCTTCGCTACTTGGAGCCACTATCGACTACGCGATCATGGCGACCACACCCGTCCTGT
GGATTCTCTACGCCGGACGCATCGTGGCCGGCATCACCGGCGCCACAGGTGCGGTTGCTGGCGCCTATAT
CGCCGACATCACCGATGGGGAAGATCGGGCTCGCCACTTCGGGCTCATGAGCGCTTGTTTCGGCGTGGGT
ATGGTGGCAGGCCCCGTGGCCGGGGGACTGTTGGGCGCCATCTCCTTACATGCACCATTCCTTGCGGCGG
CGGTGCTCAACGGCCTCAACCTACTACTGGGCTGCTTCCTAATGCAGGAGTCGCATAAGGGAGAGCGCCG
ACCCATGCCCTTGAGAGCCTTCAACCCAGTCAGCTCCTTCCGGTGGGCGCGGGGCATGACTATCGTCGCC
GCACTTATGACTGTCTTCTTTATCATGCAACTCGTAGGACAGGTGCCGGCAGCGCTCTGGGTCATTTTCG
GCGAGGACCGCTTTCGCTGGAGCGCGACGATGATCGGCCTGTCGCTTGCGGTATTCGGAATCTTGCACGC
CCTCGCTCAAGCCTTCGTCACTGGTCCCGCCACCAAACGTTTCGGCGAGAAGCAGGCCATTATCGCCGGC
ATGGCGGCCGACGCGCTGGGCTACGTCTTGCTGGCGTTCGCGACGCGAGGCTGGATGGCCTTCCCCATTA
TGATTCTTCTCGCTTCCGGCGGCATCGGGATGCCCGCGTTGCAGGCCATGCTGTCCAGGCAGGTAGATGA
CGACCATCAGGGACAGCTTCAAGGATCGCTCGCGGCTCTTACCAGCCTAACTTCGATCATTGGACCGCTG
ATCGTCACGGCGATTTATGCCGCCTCGGCGAGCACATGGAACGGGTTGGCATGGATTGTAGGCGCCGCCC
TATACCTTGTCTGCCTCCCCGCGTTGCGTCGCGGTGCATGGAGCCGGGCCACCTCGACCTGAATGGAAGC
CGGCGGCACCTCGCTAACGGATTCACCACTCCAAGAATTGGAGCCAATCAATTCTTGCGGAGAACTGTGA
ATGCGCAAACCAACCCTTGATCGGGGAAGAACAGTATGTCGAGCTATTTTTTGACTTACTGGGGATCAAG
CCTGATTGGGAGAAAATAAAATATCCCCTATAGTGAGTCGTATTACATGGTCATAGCTGTTTCCTGGCAG
CTCTGGCCCGTGTCTCAAAATCTCTGATGTTACATTGCACAAGATAAAAATATATCATCATGCCTCCTCT
AGAGGTCTCAGGACAGAAATCTCAAAATTCCGGCAGAACAATTTTGAATCTCGATCCGTAGAAACCAGAC
GGTCATTGTTTTAGTTCCACCACGATTATATTTGAAATTTACGTGAGTGTGAGTGAGACTTGCATAAGAA
AATAAAATCTTTAGTTGGGAAAAAATTCAATAATATAAATGGGCTTGAGAAGGAAGCGAGGGATAGGCCT
TTTTCTAAAATAGGCCCATTTAAGCTATTAACAATCTTCAAAAGTACCACAGCGCTTAGGTAAAGAAAGC
AGCTGAGTTTATATATGGTTAGACACGAAGTAGTGATTGGAGACGAGATCTAGTCTGAGTCGACCGTCTC
TGTTTTAGAGCTAGAAATAGCAAGTTAAAATAAGGCTAGTCCGTTATCAACTTGAAAAAGTGGCACCGAG
TCGGTGCTTTTTTTGGCAAAAATTTTCAGATTTTTTCTTCATCTGTAGATTTCTGGGTTTTTTTTTCCGT
TTCGTGAATCATAAGTGAAGTTTTGGATGCAAATCTGCGCGAAAAAAGTTGGACCTGCAATGAGCTTATT
TAGATAGCTAAGACAAAGTGATTGGTCCGTTGTTTCAGTTCTGATTGTCAGAGAGTTTGTTTCGAGTCGG
CGACACCAATGCGTTTTGTTAACCAGATTTCGGGTAAGAAATGTATCGAGAGTTTGTTTCCAGACGGCTA
CATCATTTTCTTATGAAGGGTGAAATTAGATAGACCAAAGATTGAAACACAACATTTCTTTCACAAAAAT
ATAATAAACTTGATAGCATTTAGGATCAGCCCAGGGAGACCCTCGAGCCACCCATGACCAAAATCCCTTA
ACGTGAGTTACGCGTCGTTCCACTGAGCGTCAGACCCCGTAGAAAAGATCAAAGGATCTTCTTGAGATCC
TTTTTTTCTGCGCGTAATCTGCTGCTTGCAAACAAAAAAACCACCGCTACCAGCGGTGGTTTGTTTGCCG
GATCAAGAGCTACCAACTCTTTTTCCGAAGGTAACTGGCTTCAGCAGAGCGCAGATACCAAATACTGTTC
TTCTAGTGTAGCCGTAGTTAGGCCACCACTTCAAGAACTCTGTAGCACCGCCTACATACCTCGCTCTGCT
AATCCTGTTACCAGTGGCTGCTGCCAGTGGCGATAAGTCGTGTCTTACCGGGTTGGACTCAAGACGATAG
TTACCGGATAAGGCGCAGCGGTCGGGCTGAACGGGGGGTTCGTGCACACAGCCCAGCTTGGAGCGAACGA
CCTACACCGAACTGAGATACCTACAGCGTGAGCTATGAGAAAGCGCCACGCTTCCCGAAGGGAGAAAGGC
GGACAGGTATCCGGTAAGCGGCAGGGTCGGAACAGGAGAGCGCACGAGGGAGCTTCCAGGGGGAAACGCC
TGGTATCTTTATAGTCCTGTCGGGTTTCGCCACCTCTGACTTGAGCGTCGATTTTTGTGATGCTCGTCAG
GGGGGCGGAGCCTATGGAAAAACGCCAGCAACGCGGCCTTTTTACGGTTCCTGGCCTTTTGCTGGCCTTT
TGCTCACATGTTCTTTCCTGCGTTATCCCCTGATTCTGTGGATAACCGTATTACCGCCTTTGAGTGAGCT
GATACCGCTCGCCGCAGCCGAACGACCGAGCGCAGCGAGTCAGTGAGCGAGGAAGCGGAAGAGCGCCCAA
TACGCAAACCGCCTCTCCCCGCGCGTTGGCCGATTCATTAATGCAGCTGGCACGACAGGTTTCCCGACTG
GAAAGCGGGCAGTGAGCGCAACGCAATTAATACGCGTACCGCTAGCCAGGAAGAGTTTGTAGAAACGCAA
AAAGGCCATCCGTCAGGATGGCCTTCTGCTTAGTTTGATGCCTGGCAGTTTATGGCGGGCGTCCTGCCCG
CCACCCTCCGGGCCGTTGCTTCACAACGTTCAAATCCGCTCCCGGCGGATTTGTCCTACTCAGGAGAGCG
TTCACCGACAAACAACAGATAAAACGAAAGGCCCAGTCTTCCGACTGAGCCTTTCGTTTTATTTGATGCC
TGGCAGTTCCCTACTCTCGCGTT
Features (pLannotate 1.2.2; 12 found; start..end, strand, type, name):
      1..54      -  CDS            lacI (fragment): lac repressor; lacI; The lac repressor binds to the lac operator to inhibit transcription in E. coli. This inhibition can be relieved by adding lactose or isopropyl-β-D-thiogalactopyranoside (IPTG).
     56..180     -  rep_origin     RSF ori (fragment): Plasmids containing the RSF 1030 origin of replication can be propagated in E. coli cells that contain additional plasmids with compatible origins.
    196..224     +  promoter       tet promoter: E. coli promoter for tetracycline efflux protein gene
    272..1462    +  CDS            TcR: tetracycline efflux protein; tet; confers resistance to tetracycline
   1560..1634    +  CDS            KanR (fragment): aminoglycoside phosphotransferase; aphA-3; confers resistance to kanamycin
   1637..1655    -  promoter       T7 promoter: promoter for bacteriophage T7 RNA polymerase
   1765..2068    +  promoter       AtU6-1 promoter: promoter for the Arabidopsis thaliana U6-1 snRNA gene (Waibel and Filipowicz, 1990)
   2102..2177    +  misc_RNA       gRNA scaffold: guide RNA scaffold for the Streptococcus pyogenes CRISPR/Cas9 system
   2652..3240    +  rep_origin     ori: high-copy-number ColE1/pMB1/pBR322/pUC origin of replication
   3423..3515    +  CDS            lacI (fragment): lac repressor; lacI; The lac repressor binds to the lac operator to inhibit transcription in E. coli. This inhibition can be relieved by adding lactose or isopropyl-β-D-thiogalactopyranoside (IPTG).
   3570..3597    -  terminator     rrnB T2 terminator: transcription terminator T2 from the E. coli rrnB gene
   3729..3772    +  terminator     rrnB T1 terminator: Escherichia coli rrnB; transcription terminator T1 from the E. coli rrnB gene
