[The description below was written by a language model from this plasmid's Addgene catalogue record and pLannotate feature annotations shown in this document.]
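Description:
pYPQ133A is an empty Golden Gate entry vector from a plant CRISPR/Cas9 toolbox for multiplexed genome editing and transcriptional regulation. It is built on the pHD3 backbone and is intended to hold the third guide RNA in a multi-guide assembly. The 3,803-nt plasmid is propagated in E. coli as a high-copy construct through a ColE1/pUC-type origin. Selection is with tetracycline, conferred by a full-length tetracycline efflux gene (TcR) under its native tet promoter. The annotation also picks up short fragments of lacI, an RSF origin and a kanamycin resistance gene, along with a T7 promoter and the rrnB T1 and T2 terminators. The truncated pieces appear to be backbone remnants rather than functional parts.

The working module is a guide RNA expression cassette. It consists of the Arabidopsis thaliana U6-1 snRNA promoter, a Pol III promoter suited to producing small, precisely defined transcripts in plants, followed after a short gap by the Streptococcus pyogenes Cas9 gRNA scaffold. No insert is recorded, consistent with an empty backbone; the user supplies a target-specific spacer between promoter and scaffold to complete a single guide RNA. The specific restriction sites used for spacer insertion and for Golden Gate assembly are not annotated in the feature table. As the purpose field indicates, the finished cassette occupies the third position when several such entry vectors are combined by Golden Gate cloning into a multi-gRNA array. The plasmid carries no Cas9 gene, plant selection marker or T-DNA elements, so it serves as a cloning intermediate rather than a plant delivery vector.
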