Addgene plasmid #69275: pYPQ133A
Purpose: (Empty Backbone) Golden Gate entry vector; 3rd gRNA under AtU6 promoter
Depositing lab: Yiping Qi. Depositing organization: East Carolina University. Publication: A CRISPR/Cas9 toolbox for multiplexed plant genome editing and transcriptional regulation. Lowder LG, Paul JW, Baltes NJ, Voytas DF, Zhang Y, Zhang D, Tang X, Zheng X, Hsieh TF, Qi Y. Plant Physiol. 2015 Aug 21. pii: pp.00636.2015. 10.1104/pp.15.00636 PubMed 26297141.
Backbone
  Vector backbone: pHD3
  Backbone manufacturer: (Cermak et al. 2011)
  Vector type: CRISPR
Growth in bacteria
  Bacterial resistance: Tetracycline, 10 μg/mL
  Growth temperature: 37°C
  Growth strain: DH5alpha
  Copy number: High Copy
Gene/Insert
  Gene/Insert name: None
Terms and licenses: Academic/Nonprofit Terms; Industry Terms: Not Available to Industry
How to cite: pYPQ133A was a gift from Yiping Qi (Addgene plasmid # 69275 ; http://n2t.net/addgene:69275 ; RRID:Addgene_69275)
