>Addgene plasmid #69275 | pYPQ133A | addgene partial sequence | sequence record 124440 | Tet-F 5'-GGCAGGTAGATGACGACCAT-3'
TCGCGGCTCTTACCAGCCTAACTTCGATCATTGGACCGCTGATCGTCACGGCGATTTATGCCGCCTCGGC
GAGCACATGGAACGGGTTGGCATGGATTGTAGGCGCCGCCCTATACCTTGTCTGCCTCCCCGCGTTGCGT
CGCGGTGCATGGAGCCGGGCCACCTCGACCTGAATGGAAGCCGGCGGCACCTCGCTAACGGATTCACCAC
TCCAAGAATTGGAGCCAATCAATTCTTGCGGAGAACTGTGAATGCGCAAACCAACCCTTGATCGGGGAAG
AACAGTATGTCGAGCTATTTTTTGACTTACTGGGGATCAAGCCTGATTGGGAGAAAATAAAATATCCCCT
ATAGTGAGTCGTATTACATGGTCATAGCTGTTTCCTGGCAGCTCTGGCCCGTGTCTCAAAATCTCTGATG
TTACATTGCACAAGATAAAAATATATCATCATGCCTCCTCTAGAGGTCTCAGGACAGAAATCTCAAAATT
CCGGCAGAACAATTTTGAATCTCGATCCGTAGAAACCAGACGGTCATTGTTTTAGTTCCACCACGATTAT
ATTTGAAATTTACGTGAGTGTGAGTGAGACTTGCATAAGAAAATAAAATCTTTAGTTGGGAAAAAATTCA
ATAATATAAATGGGCTTGAGAAGGAAGCGAGGGATAGGCCTTTTTCTAAAATAGGCCCATTTAAGCTATT
AACAATCTTCAAAAGTACCACAGCGCTTAGGTAAAGAAAGCAGCTGAGTTTATATATGGTTAGACACGAA
GTAGTGATTGGAGACGAGATCTAGTCTGAGTCGACCGTCTCTGTTTTAGAGCTAGAAATAGCAAGTTAAA
ATAAGGCTAGTCCGTTATCAACTTGAAAAAGTGGCACCGAGTCGGTGCTTTTTTTGGCAAAAATTTTCAG
ATTTTTTCTTCATCTGTAGATTTCTGGGTTTTTTTTTCCGTTTCGTGGA
