>Addgene plasmid #69275 | pYPQ133A | addgene partial sequence | sequence record 124441 | pBRrevBam 5'-GGTGATGTCGGCGATATAGG-3'
CGGTGATGCCGGCCACGATGCGTCCGGCGTAGAGAATCCACAGGACGGGTGTGGTCGCCATGATCGCGTA
GTCGATAGTGGCTCCAAGTAGCGAAGCGAGCAGGACTGGGCGGCGGCCAAAGCGGTCGGACAGTGCTCCG
AGAACGGGTGCGCATAGAAATTGCATCAACGCATATAGCGCTAGCAGCACGCCATAGTGACTGGCGATGC
TGTCGGAATGGACGATATCCCGCAAGAGGCCCGGCAGTACCGGCATAACCAAGCCTATGCCTACAGCATC
CAGGGTGACGGTGCCGAGGATGACGATGAGCGCATTGTTAGATTTCATACACGGTGCCTGACTGCGTTAG
CAATTTAACTGTGATAAACTACCGCATTAAAGCTAATCGATGATAAGCTGTCAAACATGAGAATTAATTC
ATGTTCTTTCCTGCGTTATCCCCTGATTCTGTGGATA
